>Addgene plasmid #207010 | Ypq2-2GFP-URA | addgene full sequence | sequence record 422256 | Addgene NGS Result
CACTATAGAACGCGGCCGCCAGCTGAAGCTTGGTACCAGTGTTATCACTAAGTATATCTTTTAGTATATC
TCTTCGCTTGAGGAGGGATCAAAAAAAAACAAACGTAAACGTGCACATAAACGTCAAGTACTTTTTGCAG
GCATTAATATTCGTCTCCAACAAAGACAAATAAAGAAGCAATCTTTTCATTACCTTAAGCCAGTATCTAT
TGATATCAATCGATAAGGTTCGTTGTTATCGGTGCTAAAAATTATAAAGTGAAAATAAGAATCTTTTCAT
GTCGTGCTCAAACGGCATCTGGCCTACTGTATCTAATTTGTGCGGATCATTATCCTTCTTCACCTCTGTT
ATTTCATTGTTTCCACAAATAATTGAGACTTATCGAGATAAATCTGTCGATGGGCTATCGCCATATTTTT
TGCTGGCTTGGTTATGTGGGGATATTACCTCGCTGATAGGGGCAAAGCTAACAGGGCAATTGTTATTTCA
GATACTTTTAGCAATTTATTTTCTATTGAATGATTCTTTTGTATGTGGTCAATATTATTACTATGGCGTG
CTGCATGAAAATAAATTGGCGACTGTCGGCCATGAGCCTAAACCTCTTCTTCCCGAACTGGTTGAAAATG
GTGAGCTTTTGAGGGAGGAAGAGGACATGATACAAGGTGGTAGCAGTGCAGAAAGCCCTAGAAGCAGTAG
AAGAAGGTCTGCCATTACAGCAGCCTTGGCTATAGCTCATACTATAAGTACAGCTAGCGCATATCCGCTA
AATGTAGGCTCCACCCAATCACAAGTGGGGCCTCCCGGAGATGGTAAAAACAGCCAGCTGGGTACAATTT
TATCTTGGATTGGCGCTTCCTTCTACGTAGGCGCACGTATCCCACAACTAATCAAGAATTACAATAGAAA
GTCTACAGACGGCTTATCTCCCTTCCTATTTGCTACTACACTACTCTGCAATATCACGTATAATTTGAGC
ATCTTCACAAGCTGTAGATTTTTAGATAATCAGAACAAGAGGGAATTCATCGTGAATGAGTTGCCCTTTA
TATTTGGAAGTGCTGGAACAATTGCGTTTGATTTGATATACTTCTACCAATACTATATCCTTTATGCAAC
TGATATGCAACTACGTGAACTGGAAAGAGAACTATACAGTCCTGAAGAAGACAGTGCAGCGCAACTAGTG
ACAGAACGTACATCACTGTTGTCTGGTGAAACGCAAACAGCTTCGTACGCTGCAGGTCGACGGATCGGTG
ACGGTGCTGGTTTAATTAACATGTCTAAAGGTGAAGAATTATTCACTGGTGTTGTCCCAATTTTGGTTGA
ATTAGATGGTGATGTTAATGGTCACAAATTTTCTGTCTCCGGTGAAGGTGAAGGTGATGCTACTTACGGT
AAATTGACCTTAAAATTTATTTGTACTACTGGTAAATTGCCAGTTCCATGGCCAACCTTAGTCACTACTT
TAACTTATGGTGTTCAATGTTTTTCTAGATACCCAGATCATATGAAACAACATGACTTTTTCAAGTCTGC
CATGCCAGAAGGTTATGTTCAAGAAAGAACTATTTTTTTCAAAGATGACGGTAACTACAAGACCAGAGCT
GAAGTCAAGTTTGAAGGTGATACCTTAGTTAATAGAATCGAATTAAAAGGTATTGATTTTAAAGAAGATG
GTAACATTTTAGGTCACAAATTGGAATACAACTATAACTCTCACAATGTTTACATCATGGCTGACAAACA
AAAGAATGGTATCAAAGTTAACTTCAAAATTAGACACAACATTGAAGATGGTTCTGTTCAATTAGCTGAC
CATTATCAACAAAATACTCCAATTGGTGATGGTCCAGTCTTGTTACCAGACAACCATTACTTATCCACTC
AATCTGCCTTATCCAAAGATCCAAACGAAAAGAGAGACCACATGGTCTTGTTAGAATTTGTTACTGCTGC
TGGTATTACCCATGGTATTGATGAATTGTACAAAATTCCAGTTCCAACGCGTGATCTAGAGAAGCCATTC
ATGTCTAAAGGTGAAGAATTATTCACTGGTGTTGTCCCAATTTTGGTTGAATTAGATGGTGATGTTAATG
GTCACAAATTTTCTGTCTCCGGTGAAGGTGAAGGTGATGCTACTTACGGTAAATTGACCTTAAAATTTAT
TTGTACTACTGGTAAATTGCCAGTTCCATGGCCAACCTTAGTCACTACTTTAACTTATGGTGTTCAATGT
TTTTCTAGATACCCAGATCATATGAAACAACATGACTTTTTCAAGTCTGCCATGCCAGAAGGTTATGTTC
AAGAAAGAACTATTTTTTTCAAAGATGACGGTAACTACAAGACCAGAGCTGAAGTCAAGTTTGAAGGTGA
TACCTTAGTTAATAGAATCGAATTAAAAGGTATTGATTTTAAAGAAGATGGTAACATTTTAGGTCACAAA
TTGGAATACAACTATAACTCTCACAATGTTTACATCATGGCTGACAAACAAAAGAATGGTATCAAAGTTA
ACTTCAAAATTAGACACAACATTGAAGATGGTTCTGTTCAATTAGCTGACCATTATCAACAAAATACTCC
AATTGGTGATGGTCCAGTCTTGTTACCAGACAACCATTACTTATCCACTCAATCTGCCTTATCCAAAGAT
CCAAACGAAAAGAGAGACCACATGGTCTTGTTAGAATTTGTTACTGCTGCTGGTATTACCCATGGTATGG
ATGAATTATATAAATAAGGCGCGCCACTTCTAAATAAGCGAATTTCTTATGATTTATGATTTTTATTATT
AAATAAGTTATAAAAAAAATAAGTGTATACAAATTTTAAAGTGACTCTTAGGTTTTAAAACGAAAATTCT
TATTCTTGAGTAACTCTTTCCTGTAGGTCAGGTTGCTTTCTCAGGTATAGTATGAGGTCGCTCTTATTGA
CCACACCTCTACCGGCAGATCCGCTAGGGATAACAGGGTAATATAGATCTGTTTAGCTTGCCTCGTCCCC
GCCGGGTCACCCGGCCAGCGACATGGAGGCCCAGAATACCCTCCTTGACAGTCTTGACGTGCGCAGCTCA
GGGGCATGATGTGACTGTCGCCCGTACATTTAGCCCATACATCCCCATGTATAATCATTTGCATCCATAC
ATTTTGATGGCCGCACGGCGCGAAGCAAAAATTACGGCTCCTCGCTGCGGACCTGCGAGCAGGGAAACGC
TCCCCTCACAGACGCGTATAACTTCGTATAATGTATGCTATACGAAGTTATTGAATTGTCCCCACGCCGC
GCCCCTGTAGAGAAATATAAAAGGTTAGGATTTGCCACTGAGGTTCTTCTTTCATATACTTCCTTTTAAA
ATCTTGCTAGGATACAGTTCTCACATCACATCCGAACATAAACAACCATGACAGTCAACACTAAGACCTA
TAGTGAGAGAGCAGAAACTCATGCCTCACCAGTAGCACAACGATTATTTCGATTAATGGAACTGAAGAAA
ACCAATTTATGTGCATCAATTGATGTTGATACCACTAAGGAATTCCTTGAATTAATTGATAAATTGGGTC
CTTATGTATGCTTAATCAAGACTCATATTGATATAATCAATGATTTTTCCTATGAATCCACTATTGAACC
ATTATTAGAACTTTCACGTAAACATCAATTTATGATTTTTGAAGATAGAAAATTTGCTGATATTGGTAAT
ACCGTGAAGAAACAATATATTGGTGGAGTTTATAAAATTAGTAGTTGGGCAGATATTACTAATGCTCATG
GTGTCACTGGGAATGGAGTAGTTGAAGGATTAAAACAGGGAGCTAAAGAAACCACCACCAACCAAGAGCC
AAGAGGGTTATTGATGTTAGCTGAATTATCATCAGTGGGATCATTAGCATATGGAGAATATTCTCAAAAA
ACTGTTGAAATTGCTAAATCCGATAAGGAATTTGTTATTGGATTTATTGCCCAACGTGATATGGGTGGAC
AAGAAGAAGGATTTGATTGGCTTATTATGACACCTGGAGTTGGATTAGATGATAAAGGTGATGGATTAGG
ACAACAATATAGAACTGTTGATGAAGTTGTTAGCACTGGAACTGATATTATCATTGTTGGTAGAGGATTG
TTTGGTAAAGGAAGAGATCCAGATATTGAAGGTAAAAGGTATAGAGATGCTGGTTGGAATGCTTATTTGA
AAAAGACTGGCCAATTATAATCAGTACTGACAATAAAAAGATTCTTGTTTTCAAGAACTTGTCATTTGTA
TAGTTTTTTTATATTGTAGTTGTTCTATTTTAATCAAATGTTAGCGTGATTTATATTTTTTTTCGCCTCG
ACATCATCTGCCCAGATGCGAAGTTAAGTGCGCAGAAAGTAATATCATGCGTCAATCGTATGTGAATGCT
GGTCGCTATACTGCTGTCGATTCGATACTAACGCCGCCATCCAGTGTCGAAAACGAGCTCGAATTCATAA
CTTCGTATAATGTATGCTATACGAAGTTATATCGATGATATCAGATCCACTAGTTAGTTTTCCCTACGGA
GTACTACCATTTATATTTAAACAATGCACTCTGCTCTTGGGATAGTCCTTGCGAGACCCTTTTTTCCCAA
TAGGAATACTACGTTCGTACTCTGTGTAAAAGTACCCAACTATAGTTAGCGCCAGTTTTACGTAAAACCG
TCTATGTCTTGTTTGCATTCGCAACAGCTACAAACACATATAGTTTGTCACACTAATATTAATAATGAAA
GTTATTATGTATTCACTGTGAACGCTTCAGTATACAGTACGGCAGTAAGTGTTTCATTCTGTTCTGGATT
AATAATCTTTCACTTTGCCTAGCCATTTGGGGGCGGGTTTTGGCTGGGTTAGCTTCTCCTTAGTCATGGA
GAAAAAAAATCGCCCGCAAGTATCTCGAAAAAGGAAAAAATGCCCACGCGTATAAGAGTGGACCCAACTG
CTCGAGACTAGTGGCCTATGCGGCCGCGGATCTGCCGGTCTCCCTATAGTGAGTCGTATTAATTTCGATA
AGCCAGGTTAACCTGCATTAATGAATCGGCCAACGCGCGGGGAGAGGCGGTTTGCGTATTGGGCGCTCTT
CCGCTTCCTCGCTCACTGACTCGCTGCGCTCGGTCGTTCGGCTGCGGCGAGCGGTATCAGCTCACTCAAA
GGCGGTAATACGGTTATCCACAGAATCAGGGGATAACGCAGGAAAGAACATGTGAGCAAAAGGCCAGCAA
AAGGCCAGGAACCGTAAAAAGGCCGCGTTGCTGGCGTTTTTCCATAGGCTCCGCCCCCCTGACGAGCATC
ACAAAAATCGACGCTCAAGTCAGAGGTGGCGAAACCCGACAGGACTATAAAGATACCAGGCGTTTCCCCC
TGGAAGCTCCCTCGTGCGCTCTCCTGTTCCGACCCTGCCGCTTACCGGATACCTGTCCGCCTTTCTCCCT
TCGGGAAGCGTGGCGCTTTCTCATAGCTCACGCTGTAGGTATCTCAGTTCGGTGTAGGTCGTTCGCTCCA
AGCTGGGCTGTGTGCACGAACCCCCCGTTCAGCCCGACCGCTGCGCCTTATCCGGTAACTATCGTCTTGA
GTCCAACCCGGTAAGACACGACTTATCGCCACTGGCAGCAGCCACTGGTAACAGGATTAGCAGAGCGAGG
TATGTAGGCGGTGCTACAGAGTTCTTGAAGTGGTGGCCTAACTACGGCTACACTAGAAGAACAGTATTTG
GTATCTGCGCTCTGCTGAAGCCAGTTACCTTCGGAAAAAGAGTTGGTAGCTCTTGATCCGGCAAACAAAC
CACCGCTGGTAGCGGTGGTTTTTTTGTTTGCAAGCAGCAGATTACGCGCAGAAAAAAAGGATCTCAAGAA
GATCCTTTGATCTTTTCTACGGGGTCTGACGCTCAGTGGAACGAAAACTCACGTTAAGGGATTTTGGTCA
TGAGATTATCAAAAAGGATCTTCACCTAGATCCTTTTAAATTAAAAATGAAGTTTTAAATCAATCTAAAG
TATATATGAGTAAACTTGGTCTGACAGTTACCAATGCTTAATCAGTGAGGCACCTATCTCAGCGATCTGT
CTATTTCGTTCATCCATAGTTGCCTGACTCCCCGTCGTGTAGATAACTACGATACGGGAGGGCTTACCAT
CTGGCCCCAGTGCTGCAATGATACCGCGAGACCCACGCTCACCGGCTCCAGATTTATCAGCAATAAACCA
GCCAGCCGGAAGGGCCGAGCGCAGAAGTGGTCCTGCAACTTTATCCGCCTCCATCCAGTCTATTAATTGT
TGCCGGGAAGCTAGAGTAAGTAGTTCGCCAGTTAATAGTTTGCGCAACGTTGTTGCCATTGCTACAGGCA
TCGTGGTGTCACGCTCGTCGTTTGGTATGGCTTCATTCAGCTCCGGTTCCCAACGATCAAGGCGAGTTAC
ATGATCCCCCATGTTGTGCAAAAAAGCGGTTAGCTCCTTCGGTCCTCCGATCGTTGTCAGAAGTAAGTTG
GCCGCAGTGTTATCACTCATGGTTATGGCAGCACTGCATAATTCTCTTACTGTCATGCCATCCGTAAGAT
GCTTTTCTGTGACTGGTGAGTACTCAACCAAGTCATTCTGAGAATAGTGTATGCGGCGACCGAGTTGCTC
TTGCCCGGCGTCAATACGGGATAATACCGCGCCACATAGCAGAACTTTAAAAGTGCTCATCATTGGAAAA
CGTTCTTCGGGGCGAAAACTCTCAAGGATCTTACCGCTGTTGAGATCCAGTTCGATGTAACCCACTCGTG
CACCCAACTGATCTTCAGCATCTTTTACTTTCACCAGCGTTTCTGGGTGAGCAAAAACAGGAAGGCAAAA
TGCCGCAAAAAAGGGAATAAGGGCGACACGGAAATGTTGAATACTCATACTCTTCCTTTTTCAATATTAT
TGAAGCATTTATCAGGGTTATTGTCTCATGAGCGGATACATATTTGAATGTATTTAGAAAAATAAACAAA
TAGGGGTTCCGCGCACATTTCCCCGAAAAGTGCCACCTGACGTCTAAGAAACCATTATTATCATGACATT
AACCTATAAAAATAGGCGTATCACGAGGCCCTTTCGTCTCGCGCGTTTCGGTGATGACGGTGAAAACCTC
TGACACATGCAGCTCCCGGAGACGGTCACAGCTTGTCTGTAAGCGGATGCCGGGAGCAGACAAGCCCGTC
AGGGCGCGTCAGCGGGTGTTGGCGGGTGTCGGGGCTGGCTTAACTATGCGGCATCAGAGCAGATTGTACT
GAGAGTGCACCATATGGACATATTGTCGTTAGAACGCGGCTACAATTAATACATAACCTTATGTATCATA
CACATACGATTTAGGTGA
Features (pLannotate 1.2.2; 18 found; start..end, strand, type, name):
    279..1229    +  CDS            YPQ2: YPQ2_YEAST - Experimental evidence at protein level: Swiss-Prot protein existence level 1. May function as an amino acid transporter mediating the export of cationic amino acids from the vacuole. From Saccharomyces cerevisiae (strain ATCC 204508 / S288c) (Baker's yeast).
   1281..1994    +  CDS            GFP (S65T): GFP (S65T) is a basic (constitutively fluorescent) green fluorescent protein published in 1995, derived from Aequorea victoria.
   2031..2744    +  CDS            GFP (S65T): GFP (S65T) is a basic (constitutively fluorescent) green fluorescent protein published in 1995, derived from Aequorea victoria.
   2768..2955    +  terminator     ADH1 terminator: S. cerevisiae ADH1; transcription terminator for the S. cerevisiae alcohol dehydrogenase 1 (ADH1) gene
   3030..3237    +  promoter       TEF promoter (fragment): Ashbya gossypii TEF promoter
   3238..3271    -  protein_bind   loxP: Cre-mediated recombination occurs in the 8-bp core sequence (GCATACAT). Cre recombinase
   3271..3407    +  promoter       TEF promoter (fragment): Ashbya gossypii TEF promoter
   3426..4214    +  CDS            URA3: PYRF_YEAST - Experimental evidence at protein level: Swiss-Prot protein existence level 1. From Saccharomyces cerevisiae (strain ATCC 204508 / S288c) (Baker's yeast).
   4226..4423    +  terminator     TEF terminator: Ashbya gossypii TEF terminator
   4477..4510    -  protein_bind   loxP: Cre-mediated recombination occurs in the 8-bp core sequence (GCATACAT). Cre recombinase
   5013..5031    -  promoter       T7 promoter: promoter for bacteriophage T7 RNA polymerase
   5053..5106    -  CDS            lacI (fragment): lac repressor; lacI; The lac repressor binds to the lac operator to inhibit transcription in E. coli. This inhibition can be relieved by adding lactose or isopropyl-β-D-thiogalactopyranoside (IPTG).
   5289..5877    -  rep_origin     ori: high-copy-number ColE1/pMB1/pBR322/pUC origin of replication
   6048..6908    -  CDS            AmpR: β-lactamase; bla; confers resistance to ampicillin, carbenicillin, and related antibiotics
   6909..7013    -  promoter       AmpR promoter: bla
   7108..7143    +  CDS            rop (fragment): Rop protein, which maintains plasmids at low copy number; rop
   7245..7296    +  misc_feature   bom (fragment): basis of mobility region from pBR322
   7359..9       +  promoter       SP6 promoter (across the origin): promoter for bacteriophage SP6 RNA polymerase
