[The description below was written by a language model from this plasmid's Addgene catalogue record and pLannotate feature annotations shown in this document.]
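Description:
Ypq2-2GFP-URA is a yeast integrating plasmid built on the KT209 backbone, designed to place a tandem GFP tag at the C terminus of the Saccharomyces cerevisiae YPQ2 gene. In Escherichia coli it is maintained through a high-copy ColE1/pUC-type origin and selected with ampicillin via the β-lactamase gene. The feature table shows no yeast replication origin or centromere, consistent with chromosomal integration rather than episomal maintenance. Short remnants of lacI, rop and bom, together with flanking T7 and SP6 promoters, are leftovers of the bacterial cloning backbone.

The payload begins with a YPQ2 coding sequence, which encodes a vacuolar membrane protein thought to act as a cationic amino acid exporter. It is followed in the same orientation by two consecutive copies of GFP (S65T) and the ADH1 terminator. No yeast promoter is annotated upstream of YPQ2, which suggests that after homologous integration at the native locus the fusion is driven by the endogenous YPQ2 promoter, although the record does not state this or the linearisation site. Downstream lies the selection cassette, a URA3 gene under the Ashbya gossypii TEF promoter and terminator. The catalogue entry specifies the Kluyveromyces lactis orthologue, even though the automated annotation matched it to the S. cerevisiae protein. Two loxP sites in the same orientation bracket the marker, one of them interrupting the annotated TEF promoter, so Cre recombinase should be able to excise URA3 and allow marker reuse.

The resulting Ypq2-2xGFP strain provides a fluorescent marker for the yeast vacuolar membrane, and the associated work concerned turnover of vacuolar membrane proteins.
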