Addgene plasmid #207010: Ypq2-2GFP-URA
Purpose: Integration of 2xGFP tag at YPQ2 C terminus, use auxotrophic marker URA3(Kluyveromyces lactis) for selection. Marker for yeast vacuolar membrane.
Depositing lab: Zhiping Xie. Depositing organization: Shanghai Jiao Tong University. Publication: Membrane recruitment of Atg8 by Hfl1 facilitates turnover of vacuolar membrane proteins in yeast cells approaching stationary phase. He CW, Cui XF, Ma SJ, Xu Q, Ran YP, Chen WZ, Mu JX, Li H, Zhu J, Gong Q, Xie Z. BMC Biol. 2021 Jun 4;19(1):117. doi: 10.1186/s12915-021-01048-7. PubMed 34088313.
Backbone
  Vector backbone: KT209
  Vector type: Yeast Expression
Growth in bacteria
  Bacterial resistance: Ampicillin, 100 μg/mL
  Growth temperature: 37°C
  Growth strain: DH5alpha
  Copy number: High Copy
Gene/Insert
  Gene/Insert name: YPQ2
  Species: S. cerevisiae (budding yeast)
  Tag / fusion protein: 2xGFP (C terminal on insert)
  Cloning method: Restriction Enzyme; 5′ cloning site unknown (unknown if destroyed)
Terms and licenses: Academic/Nonprofit Terms; Industry Terms: Not Available to Industry
How to cite: Ypq2-2GFP-URA was a gift from Zhiping Xie (Addgene plasmid # 207010 ; http://n2t.net/addgene:207010 ; RRID:Addgene_207010)
